>Addgene plasmid #220627 | pMS2-1 | depositor full sequence | sequence record 431989 | pMS2-1 sequence 4545 bps
CTAAATTGTAAGCGTTAATATTTTGTTAAAATTCGCGTTAAATTTTTGTTAAATCAGCTCATTTTTTAAC
CAATAGGCCGAAATCGGCAAAATCCCTTATAAATCAAAAGAATAGACCGAGATAGGGT
[37 nt withheld, positions 129-165]
AAAGAACGTGGACTCCAACGTCAAAGG
[49 nt withheld, positions 193-241]
T
[91 nt withheld, positions 243-333]
G
[124 nt withheld, positions 335-458]
CCCATTCGCCATTCAGGCTGCGCAACTGTTGGGAAGGGCGATCGGTGCGGGCCTCTTCGCTATTACGCCA
GCTGGCGAAAGGGGGATGTGCTGCAAGGCGATTAAGTTGGGTAACGCCAGGGTTTTCCCAGTCACGACGT
TGTAAAACGACGGCCAGTGAGCGCGCGTAATACGACTCACTATAGGGCGAATTGGAGCTCCACCGCGGTG
GCGGCCGCTCTAGCCGGAATTCCGGCTAGAACTAGTGGATCCCCCGGGCGATCCTCTAGAGTCGACCTGC
AGACATGGGTGATCCTCATGTTTTCTAGAGTCGACCTGCAGACATGGGTGATCCTCATGTTTTCTAGAGT
CGACCTGCAGGCATGCAAGCTGGAATTCGATATCAAGCTTATCGATACCGTCGACCTCGAGGGGGGGCCC
GGTACCCAGCTTTTGTTCCCTTTAGTGAGGGTTAATTGCGCGCTTGGCGTAATCATGGTCATAGCTGTTT
CCTGTGTGAAATTGTTATCCGCTCACAATTCCACACAACATACGAGCCGGAAGCATAAAGTGTAAAGCCT
GGGGTGCCTAATGAGTGAGCTAACTCACATTAATTGCGTTGCGCTCACTGCCCGCTTTCCAGTCGGGAAA
CCTGTCGTGCCAGCTGCATTAATGAATCGGCCAACGCGCGGGGAGAGGCGGTTTGCGTATTGGGCGCTCT
TCCGCTTCCTCGCTCACTGACTCGCTGCGCTCGGTCGTTCGGCTGCGGCGAGCGGTATCAGCTCACTCAA
AGGCGGTAATACGGTTATCCACAGAATCAGGGGATAACGCAGGAAAGAACATGTATGCGTATATATACCA
ATCTAAGTCTGTGCTCCTTCCTTCGTTCTTCCTTCTGTTCGGAGATTACCGAATCAAAAAAATTTCAAAG
AAACCGAAATCAAAAAAAAGAATAAAAAAAAAATGATGAATTGAATTGAAAGGGGGGGGGGGATGCGCCG
CGTGCGGCTGCTGGAGATGGCGGACGCGATGGATATGTTCTGCCAAGGGTTGGTTTGCGCATTCACAGTT
CTCCGCAAGAATTGATTGGCTCCAATTCTTGGAGTGGTGAATCCGTTAGCGAGGTGCCGCCGGCTTCCAT
TCAGGTCGAGGTGGCCCGGCTCCATGCACCGCGACGCAACGCGGGGAGGCAGACAAGGTATAGGGCGGCG
CCTACAATCCATGCCAACCCGTTCCATGTGCTCGCCGAGGCGGCATAAATCGCCGTGACGATCAGCGGTC
CAGTGATCGAAGTTAGGCTGGTAAGAGCCGCGAGCGATCCTTGAAGCTGTCCCTGATGGTCGTCATCTAC
CTGCCTGGACAGCATGGCCTGCAACGCGGGCATCCCGATGCCGCCGGAAGCGAGAAGAATCATAATGGGG
AAGGCCATCCAGCCTCGCGTCGCGAACGCCAGCAAGACGTAGCCCAGCGCGTCGGCCGCCATGCCGGCGA
TAATGGCCTGCTTCTCGCCGAAACGTTTGGTGGCGGGACCAGTGACGAAGGCTTGAGCGAGGGCGTGCAA
GATTCCGAATACCGCAAGCGACAGGCCGATCATCGTCGCGCTCCAGCGAAAGCGGTCCTCGCCGAAAATG
ACCCAGAGCGCTGCCGGCACCTGTCCTACGAGTTGCATGATAAAGAAGACAGTCATAAGTGCGGCGACGA
TAGTCATGCCCCGCGCCCACCGGAAGGAGCTGACTGGGTTGAAGGCTCTCAAGGGCATCGGTCGACGCTC
TCCCTTATGCGACTCCTGCATTAGGAAGCAGCCCAGTAGTAGGTTGAGGCCGTTGAGCACCGCCGCCGCA
AGGAATGGTGCATGCAAGGAGATGGCGCCCAACAGTCCCCCGGCCACGGGGCCTGCCACCATACCCACGC
CGAAACAAGCGCTCATGAGCCCGAAGTGGCGAGCCCGATCTTCCCCATCGGTGATGTCGGCGATATAGGC
GCCAGCAACCGCACCTGTGGCGCCGGTGATGCCGGCCACGATGCGTCCGGCGTAGAGGATCCACAGGACG
GGTGTGGTCGCCATGATCGCGTAGTCGATAGTGGCTCCAAGTAGCGAAGCGAGCAGGACTGGGCGGCGGC
CAAAGCGGTCGGACAGTGCTCCGAGAACGGGTGCGCATAGAAATTGCATCAACGCATATAGCGCTAGCAG
CACGCCATAGTGACTGGCGATGCTGTCGGAATGGACGATATCCCGCAAGAGGCCCGGCAGTACCGGCATA
ACCAAGCCTATGCCTACAGCATCCAGGGTGACGGTGCCGAGGATGACGATGAGCGCATTGTTAGATTTCA
TACACGGTGCCTGACTGCGTTAGCAATTTAACTGTGATAAACTACCGCATTAAAGCTTATCGATGATAAG
CTGTCAAACATGAGAATTCATGTGAGCAAAAGGCCAGCAAAAGGCCAGGAACCGTAAAAAGGCCGCGTTG
CTGGCGTTTTTCCATAGGCTCCGCCCCCCTGACGAGCATCACAAAAATCGACGCTCAAGTCAGAGGTGGC
GAAACCCGACAGGACTATAAAGATACCAGGCGTTTCCCCCTGGAAGCTCCCTCGTGCGCTCTCCTGTTCC
GACCCTGCCGCTTACCGGATACCTGTCCGCCTTTCTCCCTTCGGGAAGCGTGGCGCTTTCTCATAGCTCA
CGCTGTAGGTATCTCAGTTCGGTGTAGGTCGTTCGCTCCAAGCTGGGCTGTGTGCACGAACCCCCCGTTC
AGCCCGACCGCTGCGCCTTATCCGGTAACTATCGTCTTGAGTCCAACCCGGTAAGACACGACTTATCGCC
ACTGGCAGCAGCCACTGGTAACAGGATTAGCAGAGCGAGGTATGTAGGCGGTGCTACAGAGTTCTTGAAG
TGGTGGCCTAACTACGGCTACACTAGAAGGACAGTATTTGGTATCTGCGCTCTGCTGAAGCCAGTTACCT
TCGGAAAAAGAGTTGGTAGCTCTTGATCCGGCAAACAAACCACCGCTGGTAGCGGTGGTTTTTTTGTTTG
CAAGCAGCAGATTACGCGCAGAAAAAAAGGATCTCAAGAAGATCCTTTGATCTTTTCTACGGGGTCTGAC
GCTCAGTGGAACGAAAACTCACGTTAAGGGATTTTGGTCATGAGATTATCAAAAAGGATCTTCACCTAGA
TCCTTTTAAATTAAAAATGAAGTTTTAAATCAATCTAAAGTATATATGAGTAAACTTGGTCTGACAGTTA
CCAATGCTTAATCAGTGAGGCACCTATCTCAGCGATCTGTCTATTTCGTTCATCCATAGTTGCCTGACTC
CCCGTCGTGTAGATAACTACGATACGGGAGGGCTTACCATCTGGCCCCAGTGCTGCAATGATACCGCGAG
ACCCACGCTCACCGGCTCCAGATTTATCAGCAATAAACCAGCCAGCCGGAAGGGCCGAGCGCAGAAGTGG
TCCTGCAACTTTATCCGCCTCCATCCAGTCTATTAATTGTTGCCGGGAAGCTAGAGTAAGTAGTTCGCCA
GTTAATAGTTTGCGCAACGTTGTTGCCATTGCTACAGGCATCGTGGTGTCACGCTCGTCGTTTGGTATGG
CTTCATTCAGCTCCGGTTCCCAACGATCAAGGCGAGTTACATGATCCCCCATGTTGTGCAAAAAAGCGGT
TAGCTCCTTCGGTCCTCCGATCGTTGTCAGAAGTAAGTTGGCCGCAGTGTTATCACTCATGGTTATGGCA
GCACTGCATAATTCTCTTACTGTCATGCCATCCGTAAGATGCTTTTCTGTGACTGGTGAGTCGTTCTTCG
GGGCGAAAACTCTCAAGGATCTTACCGCTGTTGAGATCCAGTTCGATGTAACCCACTCGTGCACCCAACT
GATCTTCAGCATCTTTTACTTTCACCAGCGTTTCTGGGTGAGCAAAAACAGGAAGGCAAAATGCCGCAAA
AAAGGGAATAAGGGCGACACGGAAATGTTGAATACTCATACTCTTCCTTTTTCAATATTATTGAAGCATT
TATCAGGGTTATTGTCTCATGAGCGGATACATATTTGAATGTATTTAGAAAAATAAACAAATAGGGGTTC
CGCGCACATTTCCCCGAAAAGTGCCAC
Features (pLannotate 1.2.2; 23 found; start..end, strand, type, name):
     30..458     -  rep_origin     f1 ori (sequence partly withheld): f1 bacteriophage origin of replication; arrow indicates direction of (+) strand synthesis
    463..618     -  CDS            lacZα (fragment): LacZα fragment of β-galactosidase; lacZ fragment
    626..644     +  promoter       T7 promoter: promoter for bacteriophage T7 RNA polymerase
    653..681     +  misc_feature   MCS (fragment): pBluescript multiple cloning site
    694..717     +  misc_feature   MCS (fragment): pBluescript multiple cloning site
    718..745     +  misc_feature   MCS (fragment): pUC18/19 multiple cloning site
    741..759     -  misc_RNA       MS2 stem loop: stem loop that binds the bacteriophage MS2 coat protein
    780..798     -  misc_RNA       MS2 stem loop: stem loop that binds the bacteriophage MS2 coat protein
    801..829     +  misc_feature   MCS (fragment): pUC18/19 multiple cloning site
    830..884     +  misc_feature   MCS (fragment): pBluescript multiple cloning site
    897..915     -  promoter       T3 promoter: promoter for bacteriophage T3 RNA polymerase
    960..976     -  protein_bind   lac operator: The lac repressor binds to the lac operator to inhibit transcription in E. coli. This inhibition can be relieved by adding lactose or isopropyl-β-D-thiogalactopyranoside (IPTG). lac repressor encoded by lacI
    984..1014    -  promoter       lac promoter: promoter for the E. coli lac operon
   1029..1050    -  protein_bind   CAP binding site: CAP binding activates transcription in the presence of cAMP. E. coli catabolite activator protein
   1063..1155    -  CDS            lacI (fragment): lac repressor; lacI; The lac repressor binds to the lac operator to inhibit transcription in E. coli. This inhibition can be relieved by adding lactose or isopropyl-β-D-thiogalactopyranoside (IPTG).
   1157..1282    -  rep_origin     RSF ori (fragment): Plasmids containing the RSF 1030 origin of replication can be propagated in E. coli cells that contain additional plasmids with compatible origins.
   1282..1418    -  promoter       URA3 promoter (fragment): S. cerevisiae URA3
   1582..2769    -  CDS            tetA: TCR3_ECOLX - Experimental evidence at protein level: Swiss-Prot protein existence level 1. Resistance to tetracycline by an active tetracycline efflux. This is an energy-dependent process that decreases the accumulation of the antibiotic in whole cells. This protein functions as a metal- tetracycline/H(+) antiporter. From Escherichia coli. This protein is used as a marker in many commonly used cloning vectors, such as pBR322 and pACYC184.
   2817..2845    -  promoter       tet promoter: E. coli promoter for tetracycline efflux protein gene
   2917..3505    -  rep_origin     ori: high-copy-number ColE1/pMB1/pBR322/pUC origin of replication
   3677..4229    -  CDS            bla(M) (fragment): β-lactamase lacking the signal sequence; bla(M); allows cytosolic expression of β-lactamase
   4230..4417    -  CDS            AmpR (fragment): β-lactamase; bla; confers resistance to ampicillin, carbenicillin, and related antibiotics
   4418..4522    -  promoter       AmpR promoter: bla
