>Addgene plasmid #220627 | pMS2-1 | addgene full sequence | sequence record 437324 | Addgene NGS Result
CTAAATTGTAAGCGTTAATATTTTGTTAAAATTCGCGTTAAATTTTTGTTAAATCAGCTCATTTTTTAAC
CAATAGGCCGAAATCGGCAAAATCCCTTATAAATCAAAAGAATAGACCGAGATAGGGT
[37 nt withheld, positions 129-165]
AAAGAACGTGGACTCCAACGTCAAAGG
[49 nt withheld, positions 193-241]
T
[91 nt withheld, positions 243-333]
G
[124 nt withheld, positions 335-458]
CCCATTCGCCATTCAGGCTGCGCAACTGTTGGGAAGGGCGATCGGTGCGGGCCTCTTCGCTATTACGCCA
GCTGGCGAAAGGGGGATGTGCTGCAAGGCGATTAAGTTGGGTAACGCCAGGGTTTTCCCAGTCACGACGT
TGTAAAACGACGGCCAGTGAGCGCGCGTAATACGACTCACTATAGGGCGAATTGGAGCTCCACCGCGGTG
GCGGCCGCTCTAGCCGGAATTCCGGCTAGAACTAGTGGATCCCCCGGGCGATCCTCTAGAGTCGACCTGC
AGACATGGGTGATCCTCATGTTTTCTAGAGTCGACCTGCAGACATGGGTGATCCTCATGTTTTCTAGAGT
CGACCTGCAGGCATGCAAGCTGGAATTCGATATCAAGCTTATCGATACCGTCGACCTCGAGGGGGGGCCC
GGTACCCAGCTTTTGTTCCCTTTAGTGAGGGTTAATTGCGCGCTTGGCGTAATCATGGTCATAGCTGTTT
CCTGTGTGAAATTGTTATCCGCTCACAATTCCACACAACATACGAGCCGGGAGCATAAAGTGTAAAGCCT
GGGGTGCCTAATGAGTGAGCTAACTCACATTAATTGCGTTGCGCTCACTGCCCGCTTTCCAGTCGGGAAA
CCTGTCGTGCCAGCTGCATTAATGAATCGGCCAACGCGCGGGGAGAGGCGGTTTGCGTATTGGGCGCTCT
TCCGCTTCCTCGCTCACTGACTCGCTGCGCTCGGTCGTTCGGCTGCGGCGAGCGGTATCAGCTCACTCAA
AGGCGGTAATACGGTTATCCACAGAATCAGGGGATAACGCAGGAAAGAACATGTATGCGTATATATACCA
ATCTAAGTCTGTGCTCCTTCCTTCGTTCTTCCTTCTGTTCGGAGATTACCGAATCAAAAAAATTTCAAGG
AAACCGAAATCAAAAAAAARAAWAAAAAAAAAATGATGAAYYNNSMMMCCCCCCCCCCCCCCCGATGCGC
CGCGTGCGGCTGCTGGAGATGGCGGACGCGATGGATATGTTCTGCCAAGGGTTGGTTTGCGCATTCACAG
TTCTCCGCAAGAATTGATTGGCTCCAATTCTTGGAGTGGTGAATCCGTTAGCGAGGTGCCGCCGGCTTCC
ATTCAGGTCGAGGTGGCCCGGCTCCATGCACCGCGACGCAACGCGGGGAGGCAGACAAGGTATAGGGCGG
CGCCTACAATCCATGCCAACCCGTTCCATGTGCTCGCCGAGGCGGCATAAATCGCCGTGACGATCAGCGG
TCCAATGATCGAAGTTAGGCTGGTAAGAGCCGCGAGCGATCCTTGAAGCTGTCCCTGATGGTCGTCATCT
ACCTGCCTGGACAGCATGGCCTGCAACGCGGGCATCCCGATGCCGCCGGAAGCGAGAAGAATCATAATGG
GGAAGGCCATCCAGCCTCGCGTCGCGAACGCCAGCAAGACGTAGCCCAGCGCGTCGGCCGCCATGCCGGC
GATAATGGCCTGCTTCTCGCCGAAACGTTTGGTGGCGGGACCAGTGACGAAGGCTTGAGCGAGGGCGTGC
AAGATTCCGAATACCGCAAGCGACAGGCCGATCATCGTCGCGCTCCAGCGAAAGCGGTCCTCGCCGAAAA
TGACCCAGAGCGCTGCCGGCACCTGTCCTACGAGTTGCATGATAAAGAAGACAGTCATAAGTGCGGCGAC
GATAGTCATGCCCCGCGCCCACCGGAAGGAGCTGACTGGGTTGAAGGCTCTCAAGGGCATCGGTCGACGC
TCTCCCTTATGCGACTCCTGCATTAGGAAGCAGCCCAGTAGTAGGTTGAGGCCGTTGAGCACCGCCGCCG
CAAGGAATGGTGCATGCAAGGAGATGGCGCCCAACAGTCCCCCGGCCACGGGGCCTGCCACCATACCCAC
GCCGAAACAAGCGCTCATGAGCCCGAAGTGGCGAGCCCGATCTTCCCCATCGGTGATGTCGGCGATATAG
GCGCCAGCAACCGCACCTGTGGCGCCGGTGATGCCGGCCACGATGCGTCCGGCGTAGAGGATCCACAGGA
CGGGTGTGGTCGCCATGATCGCGTAGTCGATAGTGGCTCCAAGTAGCGAAGCGAGCAGGACTGGGCGGCG
GCCAAAGCGGTCGGACAGTGCTCCGAGAACGGGTGCGCATAGAAATTGCATCAACGCATATAGCGCTAGC
AGCACGCCATAGTGACTGGCGATGCTGTCGGAATGGACGATATCCCGCAAGAGGCCCGGCAGTACCGGCA
TAACCAAGCCTATGCCTACAGCATCCAGGGTGACGGTGCCGAGGATGACGATGAGCGCATTGTTAGATTT
CATACACGGTGCCTGACTGCGTTAGCAATTTAACTGTGATAAACTACCGCATTAAAGCTTATCGATGATA
AGCTGTCAAACATGAGAATTCATGTGAGCAAAAGGCCAGCAAAAGGCCAGGAACCGTAAAAAGGCCGCGT
TGCTGGCGTTTTTCCATAGGCTCCGCCCCCCTGACGAGCATCACAAAAATCGACGCTCAAGTCAGAGGTG
GCGAAACCCGACAGGACTATAAAGATACTAGGCGTTTCCCCCTGGAAGCTCCCTCGTGCGCTCTCCTGTT
CCGACCCTGCCGCTTACCGGATACCTGTCCGCCTTTCTCCCTTCGGGAAGCGTGGCGCTTTCTCATAGCT
CACGCTGTAGGTATCTCAGTTCGGTGTAGGTCGTTCGCTCCAAGCTGGGCTGTGTGCACGAACCCCCCGT
TCAGCCCGACCGCTGCGCCTTATCCGGTAACTATCGTCTTGAGTCCAACCCGGTAAGACACGACTTATCG
CCACTGGCAGCAGCCACTGGTAACAGGATTAGCAGAGCGAGGTATGTAGGCGGTGCTACAGAGTTCTTGA
AGTGGTGGCCTAACTACGGCTACACTAGAAGAACAGTATTTGGTATCTGCGCTCTGCTGAAGCCAGTTAC
CTTCGGAAAAAGAGTTGGTAGCTCTTGATCCGGCAAACAAACCACCGCTGGTAGCGGTGGTTTTTTTGTT
TGCAAGCAGCAGATTACGCGCAGAAAAAAAGGATCTCAAGAAGATCCTTTGATCTTTTCTACGGGGTCTG
ACGCTCAGTGGAACGAAAACTCACGTTAAGGGATTTTGGTCATGAGATTATCAAAAAGGATCTTCACCTA
GATCCTTTTAAATTAAAAATGAAGTTTTAAATCAATCTAAAGTATATATGAGTAAACTTGGTCTGACAGT
TACCAATGCTTAATCAGTGAGGCACCTATCTCAGCGATCTGTCTATTTCGTTCATCCATAGTTGCCTGAC
TCCCCGTCGTGTAGATAACTACGATACGGGAGGGCTTACCATCTGGCCCCAGTGCTGCAATGATACCGCG
AGACCCACGCTCACCGGCTCCAGATTTATCAGCAATAAACCAGCCAGCCGGAAGGGCCGAGCGCAGAAGT
GGTCCTGCAACTTTATCCGCCTCCATCCAGTCTATTAATTGTTGCCGGGAAGCTAGAGTAAGTAGTTCGC
CAGTTAATAGTTTGCGCAACGTTGTTGCCATTGCTACAGGCATCGTGGTGTCACGCTCGTCGTTTGGTAT
GGCTTCATTCAGCTCCGGTTCCCAACGATCAAGGCGAGTTACATGATCCCCCATGTTGTGCAAAAAAGCG
GTTAGCTCCTTCGGTCCTCCGATCGTTGTCAGAAGTAAGTTGGCCGCAGTGTTATCACTCATGGTTATGG
CAGCACTGCATAATTCTCTTACTGTCATGCCATCCGTAAGATGCTTTTCTGTGACTGGTGAGTCGTTCTT
CGGGGCGAAAACTCTCAAGGATCTTACCGCTGTTGAGATCCAGTTCGATGTAACCCACTCGTGCACCCAA
CTGATCTTCAGCATCTTTTACTTTCACCAGCGTTTCTGGGTGAGCAAAAACAGGAAGGCAAAATGCCGCA
AAAAAGGGAATAAGGGCGACACGGAAATGTTGAATACTCATACTCTTCCTTTTTCAATATTATTGAAGCA
TTTATCAGGGTTATTGTCTCATGAGCGGATACATATTTGAATGTATTTAGAAAAATAAACAAATAGGGGT
TCCGCGCACATTTCCCCGAAAAGTGCCAC
Features (pLannotate 1.2.2; 23 found; start..end, strand, type, name):
     30..458     -  rep_origin     f1 ori (sequence partly withheld): f1 bacteriophage origin of replication; arrow indicates direction of (+) strand synthesis
    463..618     -  CDS            lacZα (fragment): LacZα fragment of β-galactosidase; lacZ fragment
    626..644     +  promoter       T7 promoter: promoter for bacteriophage T7 RNA polymerase
    653..681     +  misc_feature   MCS (fragment): pBluescript multiple cloning site
    694..717     +  misc_feature   MCS (fragment): pBluescript multiple cloning site
    718..745     +  misc_feature   MCS (fragment): pUC18/19 multiple cloning site
    741..759     -  misc_RNA       MS2 stem loop: stem loop that binds the bacteriophage MS2 coat protein
    780..798     -  misc_RNA       MS2 stem loop: stem loop that binds the bacteriophage MS2 coat protein
    801..829     +  misc_feature   MCS (fragment): pUC18/19 multiple cloning site
    830..884     +  misc_feature   MCS (fragment): pBluescript multiple cloning site
    897..915     -  promoter       T3 promoter: promoter for bacteriophage T3 RNA polymerase
    960..976     -  protein_bind   lac operator: The lac repressor binds to the lac operator to inhibit transcription in E. coli. This inhibition can be relieved by adding lactose or isopropyl-β-D-thiogalactopyranoside (IPTG). lac repressor encoded by lacI
    984..1014    -  promoter       lac promoter: promoter for the E. coli lac operon
   1029..1050    -  protein_bind   CAP binding site: CAP binding activates transcription in the presence of cAMP. E. coli catabolite activator protein
   1063..1155    -  CDS            lacI (fragment): lac repressor; lacI; The lac repressor binds to the lac operator to inhibit transcription in E. coli. This inhibition can be relieved by adding lactose or isopropyl-β-D-thiogalactopyranoside (IPTG).
   1157..1282    -  rep_origin     RSF ori (fragment): Plasmids containing the RSF 1030 origin of replication can be propagated in E. coli cells that contain additional plasmids with compatible origins.
   1282..1408    -  promoter       URA3 promoter (fragment): S. cerevisiae URA3
   1581..2771    -  CDS            TcR: tetracycline efflux protein; tet; confers resistance to tetracycline
   2819..2847    -  promoter       tet promoter: E. coli promoter for tetracycline efflux protein gene
   2919..3507    -  rep_origin     ori: high-copy-number ColE1/pMB1/pBR322/pUC origin of replication
   3679..4231    -  CDS            bla(M) (fragment): β-lactamase lacking the signal sequence; bla(M); allows cytosolic expression of β-lactamase
   4232..4419    -  CDS            AmpR (fragment): β-lactamase; bla; confers resistance to ampicillin, carbenicillin, and related antibiotics
   4420..4524    -  promoter       AmpR promoter: bla
