[The description below was written by a language model from this plasmid's Addgene catalogue record and pLannotate feature annotations shown in this document.]
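Description:
pMS2-1 is an empty cloning backbone built on BluescriptII KS+ and used in the yeast three-hybrid system to place an RNA sequence of interest next to two recognition sites for the bacteriophage MS2 coat protein. It is about 4.5 kb and replicates in E. coli at high copy from a ColE1/pUC-type origin. An f1 origin is also present and allows single-stranded DNA production. The catalogue lists tetracycline as the selection, which matches the complete tetracycline efflux gene and its tet promoter in the feature table. The β-lactamase region appears only as two adjoining fragments behind the AmpR promoter, so the annotation alone does not show whether ampicillin resistance is functional.

The working part of the plasmid lies within the Bluescript polylinker. Two MS2 stem loops sit in tandem there, bracketed by pieces of pUC18/19 and pBluescript multiple cloning sites that provide restriction sites for inserting a test sequence beside them. The polylinker is flanked by opposing T7 and T3 promoters, so either strand could in principle be transcribed in vitro. The remnants of the lacZα, lac promoter and lac operator region from the parent vector surround it.

Although the record classifies the plasmid as a yeast expression vector, the annotation shows no yeast origin of replication, no complete yeast selectable marker and no yeast promoter driving the RNA. Only a short URA3 promoter fragment is detected. The feature tables therefore suggest an intermediate in which the hybrid RNA-MS2 cassette is assembled before transfer to a yeast vector, though the record does not state this. The depositor sequence and the sequencing-derived record differ by only two nucleotides and carry essentially identical features.
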