Addgene plasmid #220627: pMS2-1
Purpose: (Empty Backbone) Plasmid used to place the RNA sequence of interest next to two MS2 coat protein recognition sites.
Depositing lab: Marvin Wickens. Depositing organization: University of Wisconsin, Madison. Publication: Analyzing mRNA-protein complexes using a yeast three-hybrid system. Bernstein DS, Buter N, Stumpf C, Wickens M. Methods. 2002 Feb;26(2):123-41. doi: 10.1016/S1046-2023(02)00015-4. PubMed 12054889.
Backbone
  Vector backbone: BluescriptII KS+
  Backbone size (bp): 4545
  Vector type: Yeast Expression
Growth in bacteria
  Bacterial resistance: Tetracycline, 10 μg/mL
  Growth temperature: 37°C
  Growth strain: DH5alpha
  Copy number: High Copy
Gene/Insert
  Cloning method: Restriction Enzyme
Terms and licenses: Academic/Nonprofit Terms; Industry Terms: Not Available to Industry
How to cite: pMS2-1 was a gift from Marvin Wickens (Addgene plasmid # 220627 ; http://n2t.net/addgene:220627 ; RRID:Addgene_220627)
